>Addgene plasmid #18103 | pCDNA3-SLPI | addgene partial sequence | sequence record 23973 | CMV-F 5'-CGCAAATGGGCGGTAGGCGTG-3'
TGGNGNATTAGCAGAGCTCTCTGGCTACTAGAGAACCCACTGCTTACTGGCTTATCGAAATTAATACGAC
TCACTATAGGGAGACCCAAGCTTGGTACCGAGCTCGGATCCACTAGTAACGGCCGCCAGTGTGCTGGAAT
TCGCCTTCACCATGAAGTCCAGCGGCCTCTTCCCCTTCCTGGTGCTGCTTGCCCTGGGAACTCTGGCACC
TTGGGCTGTGGAAGGCTCTGGAAAGTCCTTCAAAGCTGGAGTCTGTCCTCCTAAGAAATCTGCCCAGTGC
CTTAGATACAAGAAACCTGAGTGCCAGAGTGACTGGCAGTGTCCAGGGAAGAAGAGATGTTGTCCTGACA
CTTGTGGCATCAAATGCCTGGATCCTGTTGACACCCCAAACCCAACAAGGAGGAAGCCTGGGAAGTGCCC
AGTGACTTATGGCCAATGTTTGATGCTTAACCCCCCCAATTTCTGTGAGATGGATGGCCAGTGCAAGCGT
GACTTGAAGTGTTGCATGGGCATGTGTGGGAAATCCTGCGTTTCCCCTGTGAAAGCTTGACTCGAGCATG
CATCTAGAGGGCCCTATTCTATAGTGTCACCTAAATGCTAGAGCTCGCTGATCAGCCTCGACTGTGCCTT
CTAGTTGCCAGCCATCTGTTGTTTGCCCCTCCCCCGTGCCTTCCTTGACCCTGGAAGGTGCCACTCCCAC
TGTCCTTTCCTAATAAAATGAGGAAATTGCATCGCACGGTCTGNAGTGTGTNTCTTCTNTCGGGGGGGNG
GGGGGGGCAGACACAGGGGGAAGATGGAAAAAATACAGCTGTGGGAGCGNGGCTTTGCTNTGAGCGAAAA
CAN
