[The description below was written by a language model from this plasmid's Addgene catalogue record.]
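Description:
pCDNA3-SLPI is a mammalian expression plasmid built on the pcDNA3.1 backbone (about 5.4 kb without insert) and carrying the human secretory leucocyte protease inhibitor (SLPI) coding sequence. It is maintained in E. coli as a high-copy plasmid under ampicillin selection. For mammalian cells it provides a neomycin resistance marker, so stably transfected populations or clones can be selected with G418.

The insert is roughly 415 bp, consistent with the short open reading frame of SLPI, a small secreted serine protease inhibitor of the whey acidic protein (WAP) domain family, also known by aliases such as ALP, HUSI-I and WFDC4. It was placed into the multiple cloning site by restriction cloning between BamHI at the 5′ end and XhoI at the 3′ end; the record does not say whether these sites remain intact. The record does not name the promoter. pcDNA3.1-type vectors normally drive the insert from the CMV immediate-early promoter and supply a downstream polyadenylation signal. The use of a T7 primer for 5′ sequencing fits the T7 promoter site that lies just upstream of the cloning site in this backbone. No epitope tags, fusion partners or reporters are listed, so the protein appears to be expressed in untagged form, although this is not stated outright.

No feature table accompanies the entry, so the element layout beyond these catalogue fields cannot be confirmed. The construct suits transient or stable overexpression of human SLPI in cultured mammalian cells, for example to study its effects on cell behaviour. The specific experimental purpose is not recorded.
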