Addgene plasmid #18103: pCDNA3-SLPI
Depositing lab: Ronny Drapkin. Depositing organization: Dana-Farber Cancer Institute.
Backbone
  Vector backbone: pcDNA3.1
  Backbone size w/o insert (bp): 5400
  Vector type: Mammalian Expression
  Selectable markers: Neomycin (select with G418)
Growth in bacteria
  Bacterial resistance: Ampicillin, 100 μg/mL
  Growth temperature: 37°C
  Growth strain: DH5alpha
  Copy number: High Copy
Gene/Insert
  Gene/Insert name: Secretory Leucocyte Protease Inhibitor (alt name: SLPI)
  Species: H. sapiens (human)
  Insert size (bp): 415
  Entrez Gene: SLPI (a.k.a. ALK1, ALP, BLPI, HUSI, HUSI-I, MPI, WAP4, WFDC4)
  Cloning method: Restriction Enzyme; 5′ cloning site BamHI (unknown if destroyed); 3′ cloning site XhoI (unknown if destroyed)
  Sequencing primers: 5′ T7
Terms and licenses: Academic/Nonprofit Terms; Industry Terms: Not Available to Industry
How to cite: pCDNA3-SLPI was a gift from Ronny Drapkin (Addgene plasmid # 18103 ; http://n2t.net/addgene:18103 ; RRID:Addgene_18103)
